Addgene plasmid #48752: pCMV10-Flag-Fbxl21
Purpose: Expression of FLAG-tagged Fbxl21
Depositing lab: Joseph Takahashi. Depositing organization: University of Texas Southwestern Medical Center. Publication: Competing E3 ubiquitin ligases govern circadian periodicity by degradation of CRY in nucleus and cytoplasm. Yoo SH, Mohawk JA, Siepka SM, Shan Y, Huh SK, Hong HK, Kornblum I, Kumar V, Koike N, Xu M, Nussbaum J, Liu X, Chen Z, Chen ZJ, Green CB, Takahashi JS. Cell. 2013 Feb 28;152(5):1091-105. doi: 10.1016/j.cell.2013.01.055. PubMed 23452855.
Backbone
  Vector backbone: p3xFLAG-CMV-10
  Backbone manufacturer: Sigma
  Backbone size w/o insert (bp): 6299
  Vector type: Mammalian Expression
  Selectable markers: Neomycin (select with G418)
Growth in bacteria
  Bacterial resistance: Ampicillin, 100 μg/mL
  Growth temperature: 37°C
  Growth strain: DH5alpha
  Copy number: Unknown
Gene/Insert
  Gene/Insert name: Fbxl21
  Species: M. musculus (mouse)
  Entrez Gene: Fbxl21 (a.k.a. D630045D17Rik, FBL3B, FBXL3B, Psttm)
  Tag / fusion protein: 3XFLAG (N terminal on backbone)
Terms and licenses: Academic/Nonprofit Terms; Industry Terms: Not Available to Industry
How to cite: pCMV10-Flag-Fbxl21 was a gift from Joseph Takahashi (Addgene plasmid # 48752 ; http://n2t.net/addgene:48752 ; RRID:Addgene_48752)
