[The description below was written by a language model from this plasmid's Addgene catalogue record.]
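Description:
pCMV10-Flag-Fbxl21 is a mammalian expression plasmid built on the commercial p3xFLAG-CMV-10 backbone (about 6.3 kb without insert). It carries the mouse Fbxl21 coding sequence fused at its N terminus to a 3xFLAG epitope tag supplied by the backbone. As the backbone name indicates, expression is driven by a CMV promoter, a strong constitutive viral promoter widely used for high-level expression in transfected mammalian cells. The plasmid is propagated in E. coli under ampicillin selection, and it also carries a neomycin resistance marker, which allows G418 selection of stably transfected mammalian cells in addition to transient use. The copy number is listed as unknown. No feature table accompanies the record, so the origin of replication, polyadenylation signal and exact cloning junctions are not documented here.

Fbxl21 (also known as FBXL3B or Psttm) encodes an F-box and leucine-rich repeat protein, a family whose members act as substrate-recognition subunits of SCF-type E3 ubiquitin ligases. The associated study concerns competing E3 ubiquitin ligases that set circadian period by controlling degradation of CRY proteins in the nucleus and cytoplasm. In that context, the construct's stated purpose is to express FLAG-tagged Fbxl21. The triple FLAG tag permits sensitive detection by immunoblotting or immunofluorescence and capture by anti-FLAG immunoprecipitation. This makes the plasmid suited to experiments such as testing protein interactions, subcellular localization, and the effect of Fbxl21 overexpression on the ubiquitination or stability of candidate substrates in cultured cells.
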