>Addgene plasmid #48752 | pCMV10-Flag-Fbxl21 | addgene partial sequence | sequence record 75631 | CMV-F 5'-CGCAAATGGGCGGTAGGCGTG-3'
ACCGTCAGAATTAACCATGGACTACAAAGACCATGACGGTGATTATAAAGATCATGACATCGATTACAAG
GATGACGATGACAAGCTTGCGGCCGCGAATTCATCGATAGATCTGATATCGGTACCGATGAAGAGGAATA
ATTTCTCTGCCGTGAATAAGGTTGTCCAGTCGTCACCAGTAGTGAAACAGCCCAAACGTGGGCTCTGCTC
TTCCCTCCGCCAGACCCATGCGCTCTCTGTCCTTCTGGACTGGGGGACTTTACCTCACCATGTCATATTA
CAGATCTTTCAGTACCTTCCTTTAATAGATCGAGCCCGGGCTTCGTCCGTGTGCAGGAGATGGAATGAAG
TATTCCACATCCCTGATCTTTGGAGGAAGTTTGAGTTTGAGCTGAACCAATCAGCAACTTCTTATTTCAA
GTCCACTCATCCCGACCTCATTCAACAGATCATCAAAAAGCACGCTGCACATCTTCAGTATGTCAGCTTT
AAGGTTGATAGCAGTACTGAGTCGGCAGAAGCCGCCTGTGATATCCTTTCTCAGCTGGTAAATTGTTCTA
TCCAGACCTTGGGATTGATTTCAACAGCCAAACCAAGTTTCATGAATGTGCCCAAGTCTCACTTTGTGTC
GGCACTTACGGTCGTGTTTGTCAACTCAAAATCGTTATCATCGATTAAAATTGAGGACACGCCAGTGGAT
GACCCTTCCCTGAAGATTCTTGTGGCTAACAACAGTGACACCCTTCGACTCCTCAAAATGAGTAGCTGTC
CTCACGTTTCATCTGATGGGATCCTCTGTGTGGCGGACCACTGTCAGGGCCTCCGAGAGCTGGCCCTGAA
TTACTACATTCTGAGCGACGAAATTCTCCTTGCGCTCTCCAGCGAGACTCACGTGAACCTCGAACATCTC
CGGATAGACGTTGTGAGTGAAAACCCGGGGCA
